Addgene plasmid #124543: 8xCTS1_deltaC55G-hutRNApro_BsmBIplch-sgRNA_14nt Buffer_delta-hutRNApro_SV40polyA
Purpose: Cloning vector for tRNA-released sgRNA. BsmBI flanked placeholder for spacer cloning.
Depositing lab: Tudor Fulga. Depositing organization: University of Oxford. Publication: Decoupling tRNA promoter and processing activities enables specific Pol-II Cas9 guide RNA expression. Knapp DJHF, Michaels YS, Jamilly M, Ferry QRV, Barbosa H, Milne TA, Fulga TA. Nat Commun. 2019 Apr 2;10(1):1490. doi: 10.1038/s41467-019-09148-3. PubMed 30940799.
Backbone
  Vector backbone: P1-EYFP-pA (Construct 5) (Addgene: 55197)
  Vector type: Mammalian Expression
Growth in bacteria
  Bacterial resistance: Ampicillin, 100 μg/mL
  Growth temperature: 37°C
  Growth strain: DH5alpha
  Copy number: Unknown
Gene/Insert
  Gene/Insert name: deltaC55G-hutRNApro_BsmBIplch-sgRNA_14nt Buffer_delta-hutRNApro
  gRNA/shRNA sequence: Unknown
  Species: H. sapiens (human)
  Mutation: d11-41 C55G, d11-41
  Promoter: Minimal ADE
  Cloning method: Restriction Enzyme; 5′ cloning site Unknown (unknown if destroyed)
Terms and licenses: Academic/Nonprofit Terms; Industry Terms: Not Available to Industry
Depositor comments: Engineered tRNA scaffold-flanked sgRNA with a BsmBI cloning site for spacer cloning. The flanking variants show low/absent background with moderate guide release capability. Enhancer elements can be exchanged using the NheI site, and promoter/enhancer region can be changed using NcoI NheI double digestion. Please visit https://www.biorxiv.org/content/10.1101/342485v1 for BioRxiv preprint.
How to cite: 8xCTS1_deltaC55G-hutRNApro_BsmBIplch-sgRNA_14nt Buffer_delta-hutRNApro_SV40polyA was a gift from Tudor Fulga (Addgene plasmid # 124543 ; http://n2t.net/addgene:124543 ; RRID:Addgene_124543)
