[The description below was written by a language model from this plasmid's Addgene catalogue record and pLannotate feature annotations shown in this document.]
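Description:
8xCTS1_deltaC55G-hutRNApro_BsmBIplch-sgRNA_14nt Buffer_delta-hutRNApro_SV40polyA is a 3,559 bp mammalian expression plasmid that serves as a cloning vector for Cas9 guide RNAs released from an RNA polymerase II transcript by tRNA processing. It is built on the P1-EYFP-pA backbone and is maintained in E. coli through a high-copy ColE1/pUC-type origin with ampicillin selection (AmpR under its bla promoter). An f1 origin is also present. The short lacZα, TcR and SV40 large T antigen matches are annotated as fragments and appear to be backbone remnants rather than functional genes.

The payload is a Streptococcus pyogenes sgRNA scaffold preceded by a BsmBI-flanked placeholder, which is replaced by the desired spacer. This guide is flanked by two engineered human tRNA-Pro scaffolds: an upstream variant carrying a deletion of positions 11–41 plus C55G, and a downstream variant with the same deletion, separated from the guide by a 14 nt buffer. According to the associated publication title and depositor comments, these variants are meant to decouple tRNA processing from the tRNA's intrinsic promoter activity. They give low or absent background expression with moderate guide release.

Transcription is driven by a promoter recorded as "Minimal ADE", with an upstream element named 8xCTS1 that the comments treat as an exchangeable enhancer region; neither was annotated in the feature tables. The enhancer can be swapped via NheI, and the whole promoter/enhancer region via NcoI/NheI. The feature tables place an SV40 poly(A) signal after the cassette. A synthetic poly(A) signal and a human α2-globin Pol II pause site lie upstream, a standard arrangement for limiting read-through from the backbone. The two feature tables describe the same sequence in opposite orientations.
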