Features (pLannotate 1.2.2; 11 found; start..end, strand, type, name):
    468..1328    -  CDS            AmpR: β-lactamase; bla; confers resistance to ampicillin, carbenicillin, and related antibiotics
   1329..1433    -  promoter       AmpR promoter: bla
   1460..1915    +  rep_origin     f1 ori (sequence partly withheld): f1 bacteriophage origin of replication; arrow indicates direction of (+) strand synthesis
   1920..1987    -  CDS            lacZα (fragment): LacZα fragment of β-galactosidase; lacZ fragment
   2046..2094    +  polyA_signal   poly(A) signal: synthetic polyadenylation signal
   2108..2199    +  misc_feature   pause site: RNA polymerase II transcriptional pause signal from the human α2 globin gene
   2709..2784    +  misc_RNA       gRNA scaffold: guide RNA scaffold for the Streptococcus pyogenes CRISPR/Cas9 system
   2870..2991    -  polyA_signal   SV40 poly(A) signal: SV40 polyadenylation signal
   3014..3082    -  CDS            large T antigen (fragment): large T antigen from SV40 (simian virus 40)
   3104..3187    +  CDS            TcR (fragment): tetracycline efflux protein; tet; confers resistance to tetracycline
   3268..297     -  rep_origin     ori (across the origin): high-copy-number ColE1/pMB1/pBR322/pUC origin of replication
>Addgene plasmid #124543 | 8xCTS1_deltaC55G-hutRNApro_BsmBIplch-sgRNA_14nt Buffer_delta-hutRNApro_SV40polyA | depositor full sequence | sequence record 237657 | 8xCTS1_deltaC55G-hutRNApro_BsmBIplch-sgRNA_14nt Buffer_delta-hutRNApro_SV40polyA sequence 3559 bps
TCCGGTAACTATCGTCTTGAGTCCAACCCGGTAAGACACGACTTATCGCCACTGGCAGCAGCCACTGGTA
ACAGGATTAGCAGAGCGAGGTATGTAGGCGGTGCTACAGAGTTCTTGAAGTGGTGGCCTAACTACGGCTA
CACTAGAAGGACAGTATTTGGTATCTGCGCTCTGCTGAAGCCAGTTACCTTCGGAAAAAGAGTTGGTAGC
TCTTGATCCGGCAAACAAACCACCGCTGGTAGCGGTGGTTTTTTTGTTTGCAAGCAGCAGATTACGCGCA
GAAAAAAAGGATCTCAAGAAGATCCTTTGATCTTTTCTACGGGGTCTGACGCTCAGTGGAACGAAAACTC
ACGTTAAGGGATTTTGGTCATGAGATTATCAAAAAGGATCTTCACCTAGATCCTTTTAAATTAAAAATGA
AGTTTTAAATCAATCTAAAGTATATATGAGTAAACTTGGTCTGACAGTTACCAATGCTTAATCAGTGAGG
CACCTATCTCAGCGATCTGTCTATTTCGTTCATCCATAGTTGCCTGACTCCCCGTCGTGTAGATAACTAC
GATACGGGAGGGCTTACCATCTGGCCCCAGTGCTGCAATGATACCGCGAGACCCACGCTCACCGGCTCCA
GATTTATCAGCAATAAACCAGCCAGCCGGAAGGGCCGAGCGCAGAAGTGGTCCTGCAACTTTATCCGCCT
CCATCCAGTCTATTAATTGTTGCCGGGAAGCTAGAGTAAGTAGTTCGCCAGTTAATAGTTTGCGCAACGT
TGTTGCCATTGCTACAGGCATCGTGGTGTCACGCTCGTCGTTTGGTATGGCTTCATTCAGCTCCGGTTCC
CAACGATCAAGGCGAGTTACATGATCCCCCATGTTGTGCAAAAAAGCGGTTAGCTCCTTCGGTCCTCCGA
TCGTTGTCAGAAGTAAGTTGGCCGCAGTGTTATCACTCATGGTTATGGCAGCACTGCATAATTCTCTTAC
TGTCATGCCATCCGTAAGATGCTTTTCTGTGACTGGTGAGTACTCAACCAAGTCATTCTGAGAATAGTGT
ATGCGGCGACCGAGTTGCTCTTGCCCGGCGTCAATACGGGATAATACCGCGCCACATAGCAGAACTTTAA
AAGTGCTCATCATTGGAAAACGTTCTTCGGGGCGAAAACTCTCAAGGATCTTACCGCTGTTGAGATCCAG
TTCGATGTAACCCACTCGTGCACCCAACTGATCTTCAGCATCTTTTACTTTCACCAGCGTTTCTGGGTGA
GCAAAAACAGGAAGGCAAAATGCCGCAAAAAAGGGAATAAGGGCGACACGGAAATGTTGAATACTCATAC
TCTTCCTTTTTCAATATTATTGAAGCATTTATCAGGGTTATTGTCTCATGAGCGGATACATATTTGAATG
TATTTAGAAAAATAAACAAATAGGGGTTCCGCGCACATTTCCCCGAAAAGTGCCACCTG
[124 nt withheld, positions 1460-1583]
C
[91 nt withheld, positions 1585-1675]
A
[49 nt withheld, positions 1677-1725]
CCTTTGACGTTGGAGTCCACGTTCTTT
[37 nt withheld, positions 1753-1789]
ACCCTATCTCGGTCTATTCTTTTGATTTATAAGGGATTTTGCCGATTTCGGCCTATTGGTTAAAAAATGA
GCTGATTTAACAAAAATTTAACGCGAATTTTAACAAAATATTAACGTTTACAATTTCCCATTCGCCATTC
AGGCTGCGCAACTGTTGGGAAGGGCGATCGGTGCGGGCCTCTTCGCTATTACGCCAGCCCAAGCTACCAT
GATAAGTAAGTAATATTAAGGTACGGGAGGTACTTGGAGCGGCCGCAATAAAATATCTTTATTTTCATTA
CATCTGTGTGTTGGTTTTTTGTGTGAATCGATAGTACTAACATACGCTCTCCATCAAAACAAAACGAAAC
AAAACAAACTAGCAAAATAGGCTGTCCCCAGTGCAAGTGCAGGTGCCAGAACATTTCTCTATCGATAGCT
AGCTGAAATATTAATGTCGCGACTATTAATATTTTCAGGCTAGCCATGCTTCGCTACACGCGACTATTAA
TATTTTCAGGCTAGCCATGCTTCGCTACACGCGACTATTAATATTTTCAAGCTAGCCATGCTTCGCTACA
CGCGACTATTAATATTTTCAGGCTAGCCATGCTTCGCTAACGCGACTATTAATATTTTCAGGCTAGTCAT
GCTTCGCTACACGCGACTATTAATATTTTCAGGCTAGCCATGCTTCGCTACACGCGACTATTAATATTTT
CAGGCTAGCCATGCTTCGCTACACGCGACTATTAATATTTTCAGGCTAGCCATGCTTCGCTACACGCGAC
TATTAATATTTTCAGGCTAGCGGGGGGCTATAAAAGGGGGTGGGGGCGTTCGTCCTGCTATCTAGCGTCG
CGTTGACCATGCCAACGGCTCGTTGGGAGGTCCCGGGTTGAAATCCCGGACGAGCCCGGAGACGGGAATT
CACGTCTCCGTTTTAGAGCTAGAAATAGCAAGTTAAAATAAGGCTAGTCCGTTATCAACTTGAAAAAGTG
GCACCGAGTCGGTGCAACCAGTTTGTGTCGGCTCGTTGGGAGGTCCCGGGTTCAAATCCCGGACGAGCCC
GGGACGGCCGGCCGCTTCGAGCAGACATGATAAGATACATTGATGAGTTTGGACAAACCACAACTAGAAT
GCAGTGAAAAAAATGCTTTATTTGTGAAATTTGTGATGCTATTGCTTTATTTGTAACCATTATAAGCTGC
AATAAACAAGTTAACAACAACAATTGCATTCATTTTATGTTTCAGGTTCAGGGGGAGGTGTGGGAGGTTT
TTTAAAGCAAGTAAAACCTCTACAAATGTGGTAAAATCGATAAGGATCGAGTATGTCGACCGATGCCCTT
GAGAGCCTTCAACCCAGTCAGCTCCTTCCGGTGGGCGCGGGGCATGACTATCGTCGCCGCACTTATGATG
CAACTCGTAGGACAGGTGCATGTGAGCAAAAGGCCAGCAAAAGGCCAGGAACCGTAAAAAGGCCGCGTTG
CTGGCGTTTTTCCATAGGCTCCGCCCCCCTGACGAGCATCACAAAAATCGACGCTCAAGTCAGAGGTGGC
GAAACCCGACAGGACTATAAAGATACCAGGCGTTTCCCCCTGGAAGCTCCCTCGTGCGCTCTCCTGTTCC
GACCCTGCCGCTTACCGGATACCTGTCCGCCTTTCTCCCTTCGGGAAGCGTGGCGCTTTCTCAATGCTCA
CGCTGTAGGTATCTCAGTTCGGTGTAGGTCGTTCGCTCCAAGCTGGGCTGTGTGCACGAACCCCCCGTTC
AGCCCGACCGCTGCGCCTTA
