Features (pLannotate 1.2.2; 11 found; start..end, strand, type, name):
    373..464     -  misc_feature   pause site: RNA polymerase II transcriptional pause signal from the human α2 globin gene
    478..526     -  polyA_signal   poly(A) signal: synthetic polyadenylation signal
    585..652     +  CDS            lacZα (fragment): LacZα fragment of β-galactosidase; lacZ fragment
    684..1112    -  rep_origin     f1 ori (sequence partly withheld): f1 bacteriophage origin of replication; arrow indicates direction of (+) strand synthesis
   1139..1243    +  promoter       AmpR promoter: bla
   1244..2104    +  CDS            AmpR: β-lactamase; bla; confers resistance to ampicillin, carbenicillin, and related antibiotics
   2275..2863    +  rep_origin     ori: high-copy-number ColE1/pMB1/pBR322/pUC origin of replication
   2944..3027    -  CDS            TcR (fragment): tetracycline efflux protein; tet; confers resistance to tetracycline
   3049..3117    +  CDS            large T antigen (fragment): large T antigen from SV40 (simian virus 40)
   3140..3261    +  polyA_signal   SV40 poly(A) signal: SV40 polyadenylation signal
   3347..3422    -  misc_RNA       gRNA scaffold: guide RNA scaffold for the Streptococcus pyogenes CRISPR/Cas9 system
>Addgene plasmid #124543 | 8xCTS1_deltaC55G-hutRNApro_BsmBIplch-sgRNA_14nt Buffer_delta-hutRNApro_SV40polyA | addgene full sequence | sequence record 242336 | Addgene NGS Result
AAAATATTAATAGTCGCGTGTAGCGAAGCATGGCTAGCCTGAAAATATTAATAGTCGCGTGTAGCGAAGC
ATGGCTAGCCTGAAAATATTAATAGTCGCGTGTAGCGAAGCATGGCTAGCCTGAAAATATTAATAGTCGC
GTGTAGCGAAGCATGACTAGCCTGAAAATATTAATAGTCGCGTTAGCGAAGCATGGCTAGCCTGAAAATA
TTAATAGTCGCGTGTAGCGAAGCATGGCTAGCTTGAAAATATTAATAGTCGCGTGTAGCGAAGCATGGCT
AGCCTGAAAATATTAATAGTCGCGTGTAGCGAAGCATGGCTAGCCTGAAAATATTAATAGTCGCGACATT
AATATTTCAGCTAGCTATCGATAGAGAAATGTTCTGGCACCTGCACTTGCACTGGGGACAGCCTATTTTG
CTAGTTTGTTTTGTTTCGTTTTGTTTTGATGGAGAGCGTATGTTAGTACTATCGATTCACACAAAAAACC
AACACACAGATGTAATGAAAATAAAGATATTTTATTGCGGCCGCTCCAAGTACCTCCCGTACCTTAATAT
TACTTACTTATCATGGTAGCTTGGGCTGGCGTAATAGCGAAGAGGCCCGCACCGATCGCCCTTCCCAACA
GTTGCGCAGCCTGAATGGCGAATGGCAAATTGTAAGCGTTAATATTTTGTTAAAATTCGCGTTAAATTTT
TGTTAAATCAGCTCATTTTTTAACCAATAGGCCGAAATCGGCAAAATCCCTTATAAATCAAAAGAATAGA
CCGAGATAGGGT
[37 nt withheld, positions 783-819]
AAAGAACGTGGACTCCAACGTCAAAGG
[49 nt withheld, positions 847-895]
T
[91 nt withheld, positions 897-987]
G
[124 nt withheld, positions 989-1112]
CAGGTGGCACTTTTCGGGGAAATGTGCGCGGAACCCCTATTTGTTTATTTTTCTAAATACATTCAAATAT
GTATCCGCTCATGAGACAATAACCCTGATAAATGCTTCAATAATATTGAAAAAGGAAGAGTATGAGTATT
CAACATTTCCGTGTCGCCCTTATTCCCTTTTTTGCGGCATTTTGCCTTCCTGTTTTTGCTCACCCAGAAA
CGCTGGTGAAAGTAAAAGATGCTGAAGATCAGTTGGGTGCACGAGTGGGTTACATCGAACTGGATCTCAA
CAGCGGTAAGATCCTTGAGAGTTTTCGCCCCGAAGAACGTTTTCCAATGATGAGCACTTTTAAAGTTCTG
CTATGTGGCGCGGTATTATCCCGTATTGACGCCGGGCAAGAGCAACTCGGTCGCCGCATACACTATTCTC
AGAATGACTTGGTTGAGTACTCACCAGTCACAGAAAAGCATCTTACGGATGGCATGACAGTAAGAGAATT
ATGCAGTGCTGCCATAACCATGAGTGATAACACTGCGGCCAACTTACTTCTGACAACGATCGGAGGACCG
AAGGAGCTAACCGCTTTTTTGCACAACATGGGGGATCATGTAACTCGCCTTGATCGTTGGGAACCGGAGC
TGAATGAAGCCATACCAAACGACGAGCGTGACACCACGATGCCTGTAGCAATGGCAACAACGTTGCGCAA
ACTATTAACTGGCGAACTACTTACTCTAGCTTCCCGGCAACAATTAATAGACTGGATGGAGGCGGATAAA
GTTGCAGGACCACTTCTGCGCTCGGCCCTTCCGGCTGGCTGGTTTATTGCTGATAAATCTGGAGCCGGTG
AGCGTGGGTCTCGCGGTATCATTGCAGCACTGGGGCCAGATGGTAAGCCCTCCCGTATCGTAGTTATCTA
CACGACGGGGAGTCAGGCAACTATGGATGAACGAAATAGACAGATCGCTGAGATAGGTGCCTCACTGATT
AAGCATTGGTAACTGTCAGACCAAGTTTACTCATATATACTTTAGATTGATTTAAAACTTCATTTTTAAT
TTAAAAGGATCTAGGTGAAGATCCTTTTTGATAATCTCATGACCAAAATCCCTTAACGTGAGTTTTCGTT
CCACTGAGCGTCAGACCCCGTAGAAAAGATCAAAGGATCTTCTTGAGATCCTTTTTTTCTGCGCGTAATC
TGCTGCTTGCAAACAAAAAAACCACCGCTACCAGCGGTGGTTTGTTTGCCGGATCAAGAGCTACCAACTC
TTTTTCCGAAGGTAACTGGCTTCAGCAGAGCGCAGATACCAAATACTGTTCTTCTAGTGTAGCCGTAGTT
AGGCCACCACTTCAAGAACTCTGTAGCACCGCCTACATACCTCGCTCTGCTAATCCTGTTACCAGTGGCT
GCTGCCAGTGGCGATAAGTCGTGTCTTACCGGGTTGGACTCAAGACGATAGTTACCGGATAAGGCGCAGC
GGTCGGGCTGAACGGGGGGTTCGTGCACACAGCCCAGCTTGGAGCGAACGACCTACACCGAACTGAGATA
CCTACAGCGTGAGCTATGAGAAAGCGCCACGCTTCCCGAAGGGAGAAAGGCGGACAGGTATCCGGTAAGC
GGCAGGGTCGGAACAGGAGAGCGCACGAGGGAGCTTCCAGGGGGAAACGCCTGGTATCTTTATAGTCCTG
TCGGGTTTCGCCACCTCTGACTTGAGCGTCGATTTTTGTGATGCTCGTCAGGGGGGCGGAGCCTATGGAA
AAACGCCAGCAACGCGGCCTTTTTACGGTTCCTGGCCTTTTGCTGGCCTTTTGCTCACATGCACCTGTCC
TACGAGTTGCATCATAAGTGCGGCGACGATAGTCATGCCCCGCGCCCACCGGAAGGAGCTGACTGGGTTG
AAGGCTCTCAAGGGCATCGGTCGACATACTCGATCCTTATCGATTTTACCACATTTGTAGAGGTTTTACT
TGCTTTAAAAAACCTCCCACACCTCCCCCTGAACCTGAAACATAAAATGAATGCAATTGTTGTTGTTAAC
TTGTTTATTGCAGCTTATAATGGTTACAAATAAAGCAATAGCATCACAAATTTCACAAATAAAGCATTTT
TTTCACTGCATTCTAGTTGTGGTTTGTCCAAACTCATCAATGTATCTTATCATGTCTGCTCGAAGCGGCC
GGCCGTCCCGGGCTCGTCCGGGATTTGAACCCGGGACCTCCCAACGAGCCGACACAAACTGGTTGCACCG
ACTCGGTGCCACTTTTTCAAGTTGATAACGGACTAGCCTTATTTTAACTTGCTATTTCTAGCTCTAAAAC
GGAGACGTGAATTCCCGTCTCCGGGCTCGTCCGGGATTTCAACCCGGGACCTCCCAACGAGCCGTTGGCA
TGGTCAACGCGACGCTAGATAGCAGGACGAACGCCCCCACCCCCTTTTATAGCCCCCCGCTAGCCTG
